>Addgene plasmid #228195 | pHSP90(G97D)-mOFP | addgene full sequence | sequence record 456188 | Addgene NGS Result
AACTCCATATATGGGCTATGAACTAATGACCCCGTAATTGATTACTATTAATAACTAATGCATGGCGGTA
ATACGGTTATCCACAGAATCAGGGGATAACGCAGGAAAGAACATGTGAGCAAAAGGCCAGCAAAAGGCCA
GGAACCGTAAAAAGGCCGCGTTGCTGGCGTTTTTCCATAGGCTCCGCCCCCCTGACGAGCATCACAAAAA
TCGACGCTCAAGTCAGAGGTGGCGAAACCCGACAGGACTATAAAGATACCAGGCGTTTCCCCCTGGAAGC
TCCCTCGTGCGCTCTCCTGTTCCGACCCTGCCGCTTACCGGATACCTGTCCGCCTTTCTCCCTTCGGGAA
GCGTGGCGCTTTCTCATAGCTCACGCTGTAGGTATCTCAGTTCGGTGTAGGTCGTTCGCTCCAAGCTGGG
CTGTGTGCACGAACCCCCCGTTCAGCCCGACCGCTGCGCCTTATCCGGTAACTATCGTCTTGAGTCCAAC
CCGGTAAGACACGACTTATCGCCACTGGCAGCAGCCACTGGTAACAGGATTAGCAGAGCGAGGTATGTAA
GCGGTGCTACAGAGTTCTTGAAGTGGTGGCCTAACTACGGCTACACTAGAAGAACAGTATTTGGTATCTG
CGCTCTGCTGAAGCCAGTTACCTTCGGAAAAAGAGTTGGTAGCTCTTGATCCGGCAAACAAACCACCGCT
GGTAGCGGTGGTTTTTTTGTTTGCAAGCAGCAGATTACGCGCAGAAAAAAAGGATCTCAAGAAGATCCTT
TGATCTTTTCTACGGGGTCTGACGCTCAGTGGAACGAAAACTCACGTTAATGGATTTTGGTCATGAGATT
ATCAAAAAGGATCTTCACCTAGATCCTTTTAAATTAAAAATGAAGTTTTAAATCAATCTAAAGTATATAT
GAGTAACCTGAGGCTATGGCAGGGCCTGCCGCCCCGACGTTGGCTGCGAGCCCTGGGCCTTCACCCGAAC
TTGGGGGGTGGGGTGGGGAAAAGGAAGAAACGCGGGCGTATTGGCCCCAATGGGGTCTCGGTGGGGTATC
GACAGAGTGCCAGCCCTGGGACCGAACCCCGCGTTTATGAACAAACGACCCAACACCGTGCGTTTTATTC
TGTCTTTTTATTGCCGTCATAGCGCGGGTTCCTTCCGGTATTGTCTCCTTCCGTGTTTCAGTTAGCCTCC
CCCTAGGGTGGGCGAAGAACTCCAGCATGAGATCCCCGCGCTGGAGGATCATCCAGCCGGCGTCCCGGAA
AACGATTCCGAAGCCCAACCTTTCATAGAAGGCGGCGGTGGAATCGAAATCTCGTGATGGCAGGTTGGGC
GTCGCTTGGTCGGTCATTTCGAACCCCAGAGTCCCGCTCAGAAGAACTCGTCAAGAAGGCGATAGAAGGC
GATGCGCTGCGAATCGGGAGCGGCGATACCGTAAAGCACGAGGAAGCGGTCAGCCCATTCGCCGCCAAGC
TCTTCAGCAATATCACGGGTAGCCAACGCTATGTCCTGATAGCGGTCCGCCACACCCAGCCGGCCACAGT
CGATGAATCCAGAAAAGCGGCCATTTTCCACCATGATATTCGGCAAGCAGGCATCGCCATGGGTCACGAC
GAGATCCTCGCCGTCGGGCATGCTCGCCTTGAGCCTGGCGAACAGTTCGGCTGGCGCGAGCCCCTGATGC
TCTTCGTCCAGATCATCCTGATCGACAAGACCGGCTTCCATCCGAGTACGTGCTCGCTCGATGCGATGTT
TCGCTTGGTGGTCGAATGGGCAGGTAGCCGGATCAAGCGTATGCAGCCGCCGCATTGCATCAGCCATGAT
GGATACTTTCTCGGCAGGAGCAAGGTGAGATGACAGGAGATCCTGCCCCGGCACTTCGCCCAATAGCAGC
CAGTCCCTTCCCGCTTCAGTGACAACGTCGAGCACAGCTGCGCAAGGAACGCCCGTCGTGGCCAGCCACG
ATAGCCGCGCTGCCTCGTCTTGCAGTTCATTCAGGGCACCGGACAGGTCGGTCTTGACAAAAAGAACCGG
GCGCCCCTGCGCTGACAGCCGGAACACGGCGGCATCAGAGCAGCCGATTGTCTGTTGTGCCCAGTCATAG
CCGAATAGCCTCTCCACCCAAGCGGCCGGAGAACCTGCGTGCAATCCATCTTGTTCAATCATGCGAAACG
ATCCTCATCCTGTCTCTTGATCGATCTTTGCAAAAGCCTAGGCCTCCAAAAAAGCCTCCTCACTACTTCT
GGAATAGCTCAGAGGCCGAGGCGGCCTCGGCCTCTGCATAAATAAAAAAAATTAGTCAGCCATGGGGCGG
AGAATGGGCGGAACTGGGCGGAGTTAGGGGCGGGATGGGCGGAGTTAGGGGCGGGACTATGGTTGCTGAC
TAATTGAGATGCATGCTTTGCATACTTCTGCCTGCTGGGGAGCCTGGGGACTTTCCACACCTGGTTGCTG
ACTAATTGAGATGCATGCTTTGCATACTTCTGCCTGCTGGGGAGCCTGGGGACTTTCCACACCCTAACTG
ACACACATTCCACAGCTGGTTCTTTCCGCCTCAGGACTCTTCCTTTTTCAATATTATTGAAGCATTTATC
AGGGTTATTGTCTCATGAGCGGATACATATTTGAATGTATTTAGAAAAATAAACAAATAGGGGTTCCGCG
CACATTTCCCCGAAAAGTGCCACCTG
[124 nt withheld, positions 2687-2810]
C
[91 nt withheld, positions 2812-2902]
A
[49 nt withheld, positions 2904-2952]
CCTTTGACGTTGGAGTCCACGTTCTTT
[37 nt withheld, positions 2980-3016]
ACCCTATCTCGGTCTATTCTTTTGATTTATAAGGGATTTTGCCGATTTCGGCCTATTGGTTAAAAAATGA
GCTGATTTAACAAAAATTTAACGCGAATTTTAACAAAATATTAACGCTTACAATTTACGCCTTAAGATAC
ATTGATGAGTTTGGACAAACCACAACTAGAATGCAGTGAAAAAAATGCTTTATTTGTGAAATTTGTGATG
CTATTGCTTTATTTGTAACCATTATAAGCTGCAATAAACAAGTTAACAACAACAATTCTTACTTGTACAG
CTCGTCCATGCCGCCGGTGGAGTGGCGGCCCTCGGCGCGTTCGTACTGTTCCACGATGGTGTAGTCCTCG
TTGTGGGAGGTGATGTCCAACTTGATGCCGACGATGTAGGCGCCGGGCAGCTGCACGGGCTTCTTGGCCT
TGTAGGTGGTCTTGACCTCGGAGGTGTAGTGGCCGCCGTCCTTCAGCTTCAGCCTCATCTTGATCTCGCC
CTTCAGGGCGCCGTCCTCGGGGTACATCCGCTCGGAGGAGGCCTCCCAGCCCATGGTCTTCTTCTGCATT
ACGGGGCCGTCGGAGGGGAAGTTGGTGCCGCGCAGCTTCACCTTGTAGATGAACTCGCCGTCCTGCAGGG
AGGAGTCCTGGGTCACGGTCACCACGCCGCCGTCCTCGAAGTTCATCACGCGCTCCCACTTGAAGCCCTC
GGGGAAGGACAGCTTGAAGTAGTCGGGGATGTCGGCGGGGTGCTTCACGTAGGCCTTGGAGCCGTAGGTG
AACTGAGGGGACAGGATGTCCCAGGCGAAGGGCAGGGGGCCACCCTTGGTCACCTTCAGCTTAGCGGTCT
GAAAGCCCTCGTAGGGGCGGCCCTCGCCCTCGCCCTCGATCTCGAACTCGTGGCCGTTCACGGAGCCCTC
CATGCGCACCTTGAAGCGCATGAACTCCTTGATGATGGCCATGTTATTCTCCTCGCCCTTGCTCACCATG
GTGGCGGGATCCAGAGATTCGTCTACTTCTTCCATGCGTGATGTGTCGTCATCTCCTTCAAGGGGTGGCA
TTTCTTCAGTTACAGCAGCACTGGTATCATCAGCAGTAGGGTCATCTTCATCAATACCCAGACCAAGTTT
GATCATCCTGTAGATCCTGTTAGCATGTGTCTGGGGATCTTCCAGACTGAAGCCAGAAGACAGGAGCGCA
GTTTCATAAAGCAAGATGACCAGATCCTTCACAGACTTGTCGTTCTTATCAGCCTCTGCCTTTTGCCTTA
AGGTCTCAATAATGGAATGGTCAGGGTTTATCTCCAGGTGTTTCTTTGCTGCCATGTAACCCATTGTTGA
GTTGTCTCTTAGGGCTTGAGCTTTCATGATTCTCTCCATGTTTGCTGTCCAGCCATATGTGCTTGTGACA
ATACAGCATGGAGATGTCACCAATCGGTTTGACACAACCACCTTTTCAACTTTTTTCTCCAATATGTCTT
TCATGATTTTGCAGAGGTTCTCAAACTTTGTTTTTTTCTCTTCCTGCTTCTTTTTCTCTTCTTCATCCTC
TGGAAGTTCCAGGCCTTCTTTGGTGACTGACACTAAAGTCTTCCCCTCAAATTCCTTCAGCTGTTGGACA
CAGTACTCATCAATGGGCTCAATCATATAGATCACTTCTAAGCCATGTTTCCGAAGACGTTCCACAAAGG
CTGAGTTAGCTACCTGGTCCTTGGTCTCACCTGTGATATAATAGATATGTTTCTGGTTCTCCTTCATTCT
GGTGCAGTAGTCCTTGAGAGAAACCATCTCATCACCAGAGGCAGATGTGTAGTACCTTAACAGCTCTGAA
AGCTTCTTCCGATTTTGAGAGTCTTCGTGTATTCCAAGCTTTATGTTTTTAGAGAACTGCTCATAGAATT
TCTTGTAGTTCTCTTTATCTTCCGCCAGTTCAGTAAAGAGTTCTAAGCATTTTTTGACCAAATTCTTCCT
GATAACTTTCAAAATTTTGCTTTGTTGCAACATCTCACGGGATATGTTTAGAGGGAGATCCTCCGAGTCT
ACCACCCCTCTAATGAAGTTCAGATATTCAGGGATTAGCTCCTCACAGTTATCCATGATGAAAACTCTGC
GTACATACAATTTGATATTGTTCTTTTTCTTTCTGTTTTCAAACAGATCAAAAGGAGCACGTCGTGGGAC
AAATAGAAGGGCTCTGAATTCCAACTGTCCTTCAACTGAAAAATGCTTCACTGCCAAGTGATCTTCCCAG
TCATTGGTCAAGCTCTTATAGAATTCTCCGTACTCCTCATTAGTAATATCGTCGGGATTTCTGGTCCAGA
TGGGCTTTGTTTTGTTGAGCTCTTCTTGATCGATGTACTTTTCCTTAATCTTCTTCTTCTTCTTCTTGTC
ACCATCCTTCTTTTCTTCTTCCTCATCAGAACCAACATCTTCAATTTCAGGTTTGTCTTCCGACTCTTTC
TCTTCTTTTTCTTTTTCTTCTTCTTTGTCTTCCTTTTCTTCAGCCTCATCATCGCTTACTTCTTTATCAC
GTTCCTTCTCCACAAAAAGAGTAATGGGATATCCAATAAACTGAGAATGTTTCTTCACAATCTCCTTTAT
TCTTCGTTCCTCCAAGTACTCAGTTTGGTCTTCTTTCAGGTGTAGGATAACTTTTGTTCCACGACCCATA
GGTTCACCTGTGTCTGTCCTCACTGTGAATGATCCCCCTGCTGAGGACTCCCAAGCGTACTGCTCATCAT
CGTTATGTTTGGTGATCACAGTTACTTTCTCAGCAACCAAATAAGCAGAATAAAAACCAACACCGAACTG
GCCAATCATAGAGATATCTGCACCAGCCTGCAAAGCTTCCATGAACGCTTTGGTCCCAGACTTGGCGATA
GTACCAAGGTTATTGATCAAGTCAGCCTTGGTCATATCAATTCCAGTATCCACAATAGTGAGAGTTCGAT
CTTGTTTGTTCGGTATAAGGTTAATATGCAGCTCTTTCCCAGAGTCTAATTTACTGGGATCTGTCAAGCT
TTCATACCGGATTTTGTCCAATGCATCTGATGAATTTGAAATGAGCTCTCTCAGAAAGATCTCTTTGTTC
GAGTAGAAAGTATTGATGATCAATGACATCAACTGGGCAATTTCTGCCTGAAAGGCGAACGTCTCAACCT
CCTCCTCCTCCATCGGTTGGTCTTGGGTCTGGGTTTCCTCAGGCATGCTAGCGGATCTGACGGTTCACTA
AACCAGCTCTGCTTATATAGACCTCCCACCGTACACGCCTACCGCCCATTTGCGTCAATGGGGCGGAGTT
GTTACGACATTTTGGAAAGTCCCGTTGATTTTGGTGCCAAAACAAACTCCCATTGACGTCAATGGGGTGG
AGACTTGGAAATCCCCGTGAGTCAAACCGCTATCCACGCCCATTGATGTACTGCCAAAACCGCATCACCA
TGGTAATAGCGATGACTAATACGTAGATGTACTGCCAAGTAGGAAAGTCCCATAAGGTCATGTACTGGGC
ATAATGCCAGGCGGGCCATTTACCGTCATTGACGTCAATAGGGGGCGTACTTGGCATATGATACACTTGA
TGTACTGCCAAGTGGGCAGTTTACCGTAAATACTCCACCCATTGACGTCAATGGAAAGTCCCTATTGGCG
TTACTATGGGAACATACGTCATTATTGACGTCAATGGGCGGGGGTCGTTGGGCGGTCAGCCAGGCGGGCC
ATTTACCGTAAGTTATGTAACGCGG
Features (pLannotate 1.2.2; 14 found; start..end, strand, type, name):
      1..57      -  enhancer       CMV enhancer (fragment): human cytomegalovirus immediate early enhancer
    172..760     -  rep_origin     ori: high-copy-number ColE1/pMB1/pBR322/pUC origin of replication
    982..998     +  polyA_signal   bGH poly(A) signal (fragment): bovine growth hormone polyadenylation signal
   1089..1136    -  polyA_signal   HSV TK poly(A) signal: herpes simplex virus thymidine kinase polyadenylation signal (Cole and Stacy, 1985)
   1195..1347    -  CDS            ble (fragment): BLE_KLEPN - Experimental evidence at protein level: Swiss-Prot protein existence level 1. Binding protein with a strong affinity to the bleomycin family of antibiotics. Binds to CL990; an antimitotic-antibiotic compound. From Klebsiella pneumoniae.
   1368..2162    -  CDS            NeoR/KanR: aminoglycoside phosphotransferase from Tn5; aph(3')-II (or nptII); confers resistance to neomycin, kanamycin, and G418 (Geneticin®)
   2197..2554    -  promoter       SV40 promoter: SV40 enhancer and early promoter
   2556..2660    -  promoter       AmpR promoter: bla
   2687..3115    +  rep_origin     f1 ori (sequence partly withheld): f1 bacteriophage origin of replication; arrow indicates direction of (+) strand synthesis
   3149..3270    -  polyA_signal   SV40 poly(A) signal: SV40 polyadenylation signal
   3288..3995    -  CDS            mOrange: mOrange is a basic (constitutively fluorescent) orange fluorescent protein published in 2004, derived from Discosoma sp.. It has high acid sensitivity.
   4017..6212    -  CDS            HSP90AA1: HS90A_HUMAN - Also known as HSP90A, HSPC1, HSPCA. Experimental evidence at protein level: Swiss-Prot protein existence level 1. Molecular chaperone that promotes the maturation, structural maintenance and proper regulation of specific target proteins involved for instance in cell cycle control and signal transduction. Undergoes a functional cycle that is linked to its ATPase activity which is essential for its chaperone activity. This cycle probably induces conformational changes in the client proteins, thereby causing their activation. Interacts dynamically with various co-chaperones that mod
   6241..6444    -  promoter       CMV promoter: human cytomegalovirus (CMV) immediate early promoter
   6445..6748    -  enhancer       CMV enhancer: human cytomegalovirus immediate early enhancer
