[The description below was written by a language model from this plasmid's Addgene catalogue record and pLannotate feature annotations shown in this document.]
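Description:
pHSP90(G97D)-mOFP is a mammalian expression plasmid built on the pmOFP-N1 backbone, an N1-style vector in which the gene of interest is placed upstream of a fluorescent protein so that the tag ends up at the C terminus. It is propagated in E. coli through a high-copy ColE1/pUC-type origin and selected with kanamycin. The resistance gene is the Tn5 aminoglycoside phosphotransferase (NeoR/KanR), which sits behind a tandem bacterial (bla-type) promoter and SV40 early promoter and ends with the HSV TK polyadenylation signal. The same cassette can therefore give kanamycin resistance in bacteria and G418 resistance in transfected mammalian cells. An f1 origin is also present. The short ble and bGH poly(A) matches in the annotation are only fragments.

The payload is the human HSP90AA1 coding sequence (2,196 bp) carrying a G97D substitution, cloned between NheI and BamHI. The CMV immediate-early enhancer and promoter drive its transcription. The coding sequence is followed directly by the orange fluorescent protein, which the feature table identifies as the Discosoma-derived mOrange, and then by an SV40 polyadenylation signal. The feature table places the whole cassette on the minus strand of the sequenced 6,751 nt record, and the CMV enhancer spans the numbering origin of the circular sequence.

The record does not state the functional consequence of G97D. The associated study concerns the involvement of the Hsp70/Hsp90 chaperone machinery in purinosome assembly, so the construct is suited to transient expression and live-cell fluorescence imaging of mutant Hsp90, for example in comparison with a wild-type fusion or for co-localisation with other fluorescently tagged proteins.
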