Addgene plasmid #228195: pHSP90(G97D)-mOFP
Depositing lab: Stephen Benkovic. Publication: Hsp70/Hsp90 chaperone machinery is involved in the assembly of the purinosome. French JB, Zhao H, An S, Niessen S, Deng Y, Cravatt BF, Benkovic SJ. Proc Natl Acad Sci U S A. 2013 Feb 12;110(7):2528-33. doi: 10.1073/pnas.1300173110. Epub 2013 Jan 28. PubMed 23359685.
Backbone
  Vector backbone: pmOFP-N1
  Vector type: Mammalian Expression
Growth in bacteria
  Bacterial resistance: Kanamycin, 50 μg/mL
  Growth temperature: 37°C
  Growth strain: DH5alpha
  Copy number: Unknown
Gene/Insert
  Gene/Insert name: HSP90AA1(G97D)
  Species: H. sapiens (human)
  Insert size (bp): 2196
  Mutation: G97D mutation
  Entrez Gene: HSP90AA1 (a.k.a. EL52, HEL-S-65p, HSP86, HSP89A, HSP90A, HSP90N, HSPC1, HSPCA, HSPCAL1, HSPCAL4, HSPN, Hsp103, Hsp89, Hsp90, LAP-2, LAP2)
  Promoter: CMV
  Tag / fusion protein: mOFP (C terminal on backbone)
  Cloning method: Restriction Enzyme; 5′ cloning site NheI (unknown if destroyed); 3′ cloning site BamHI (unknown if destroyed)
  Sequencing primers: 5′ CGCAAATGGGCGGTAGGCGTG
Terms and licenses: Academic/Nonprofit Terms; Industry Terms: Not Available to Industry
How to cite: pHSP90(G97D)-mOFP was a gift from Stephen Benkovic (Addgene plasmid # 228195 ; http://n2t.net/addgene:228195 ; RRID:Addgene_228195)
